Addgene plasmid #158486: pZA8
Purpose: Entry clone for Golden Gate assembly. Golden gate compatible N. benthamiana ZAR1 L17E/D481V with STOP codon
Depositing lab: Sophien Kamoun. Depositing organization: Sainsbury Laboratory, Norwich. Publication: A vector system for fast-forward studies of the HOPZ-ACTIVATED RESISTANCE1 (ZAR1) resistosome in the model plant Nicotiana benthamiana. Harant A, Pai H, Sakai T, Kamoun S, Adachi H. Plant Physiol. 2022 Jan 20;188(1):70-80. doi: 10.1093/plphys/kiab471. PubMed 34633454.
Backbone
  Vector backbone: pCR8/GW/D-TOPO
  Backbone manufacturer: https://www.thermofisher.com/order/catalog/product/K250020#/K250027
  Vector type: Golden Gate Entry Vector
Growth in bacteria
  Bacterial resistance: Spectinomycin, 50 μg/mL
  Growth temperature: 37°C
  Growth strain: DH5alpha
  Copy number: High Copy
Gene/Insert
  Gene/Insert name: ZAR1
  Species: N. benthamiana
  Mutation: L17E, D481V, STOP codon
  Cloning method: Gateway Cloning
Terms and licenses: Academic/Nonprofit Terms; Industry Terms: Not Available to Industry
How to cite: pZA8 was a gift from Sophien Kamoun (Addgene plasmid # 158486 ; http://n2t.net/addgene:158486 ; RRID:Addgene_158486)
