[The description below was written by a language model from this plasmid's Addgene catalogue record and pLannotate feature annotations shown in this document.]
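Description:
pZA8 is a bacterial entry clone built on the pCR8/GW/D-TOPO backbone and catalogued as a Golden Gate entry vector. It carries the coding sequence of the NLR immune receptor ZAR1 (HOPZ-ACTIVATED RESISTANCE1) from Nicotiana benthamiana. The 5,380 nt plasmid is maintained at high copy in E. coli through a ColE1/pUC-type origin. Selection is with spectinomycin, conferred by the aadA aminoglycoside adenylyltransferase gene (SmR). Short fragments annotated as lacI, lacZα, a gentamicin resistance gene and an integron Pc promoter appear to be backbone remnants rather than functional cassettes.

The ZAR1 open reading frame spans about 2.5 kb. The automated annotation labels it by homology to the Arabidopsis orthologue RPP13L4/ZAR1, but the catalogue entry gives the species as N. benthamiana. It lies between attL1 and attL2 Gateway recombination sites, with rrnB T1 and T2 terminators upstream that insulate the insert from read-through transcription. A T7 promoter sits just beyond attL2, facing back toward the insert. No plant promoter is annotated, so expression depends on moving the coding sequence into a suitable destination or acceptor vector. The record describes the insert as Golden Gate compatible, although the specific type IIS sites and overhangs are not stated.

The insert carries two substitutions, L17E and D481V, and retains its own STOP codon, so the module suits untagged or N-terminally fused expression rather than C-terminal tagging. The record does not describe the functional effects of the mutations. The associated publication presents a vector toolkit for rapid studies of the ZAR1 resistosome in N. benthamiana, and pZA8 serves as one of its variant modules.
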