Features (pLannotate 1.2.2; 12 found; start..end, strand, type, name):
    121..213     +  CDS            lacI (fragment): lac repressor; lacI; The lac repressor binds to the lac operator to inhibit transcription in E. coli. This inhibition can be relieved by adding lactose or isopropyl-β-D-thiogalactopyranoside (IPTG).
    268..295     -  terminator     rrnB T2 terminator: transcription terminator T2 from the E. coli rrnB gene
    427..470     +  terminator     rrnB T1 terminator: Escherichia coli rrnB; transcription terminator T1 from the E. coli rrnB gene
    517..553     -  CDS            lacZα (fragment): LacZα fragment of β-galactosidase; lacZ fragment
    569..668     +  protein_bind   attL1: mutant version of attL; recombination site for the Gateway® LR reaction LR Clonase™
    694..3213    +  CDS            RPP13L4: R13L4_ARATH - Also known as ZAR1 From Arabidopsis thaliana (Mouse-ear cress).
   3259..3358    -  protein_bind   attL2: mutant version of attL; recombination site for the Gateway® LR reaction LR Clonase™
   3376..3394    -  promoter       T7 promoter: promoter for bacteriophage T7 RNA polymerase
   3584..3607    +  promoter       Pc promoter (fragment): intI1 (promoter lies within the coding sequence); class 1 integron promoter
   3783..3839    +  CDS            GmR (fragment): gentamycin acetyltransferase; aacC1; confers resistance to gentamycin
   3846..4637    +  CDS            SmR: aminoglycoside adenylyltransferase (Murphy, 1985); aadA; confers resistance to spectinomycin and streptomycin
   4730..5318    +  rep_origin     ori: high-copy-number ColE1/pMB1/pBR322/pUC origin of replication
>Addgene plasmid #158486 | pZA8 | addgene full sequence | sequence record 310749 | Addgene NGS Result
CTTTCCTGCGTTATCCCCTGATTCTGTGGATAACCGTATTACCGCCTTTGAGTGAGCTGATACCGCTCGC
CGCAGCCGAACGACCGAGCGCAGCGAGTCAGTGAGCGAGGAAGCGGAAGAGCGCCCAATACGCAAACCGC
CTCTCCCCGCGCGTTGGCCGATTCATTAATGCAGCTGGCACGACAGGTTTCCCGACTGGAAAGCGGGCAG
TGAGCGCAACGCAATTAATACGCGTACCGCTAGCCAGGAAGAGTTTGTAGAAACGCAAAAAGGCCATCCG
TCAGGATGGCCTTCTGCTTAGTTTGATGCCTGGCAGTTTATGGCGGGCGTCCTGCCCGCCACCCTCCGGG
CCGTTGCTTCACAACGTTCAAATCCGCTCCCGGCGGATTTGTCCTACTCAGGAGAGCGTTCACCGACAAA
CAACAGATAAAACGAAAGGCCCAGTCTTCCGACTGAGCCTTTCGTTTTATTTGATGCCTGGCAGTTCCCT
ACTCTCGCGTTAACGCTAGCATGGATGTTTTCCCAGTCACGACGTTGTAAAACGACGGCCAGTCTTAAGC
TCGGGCCCCAAATAATGATTTTATTTTGACTGATAGTGACCTGTTCGTTGCAACAAATTGATGAGCAATG
CTTTTTTATAATGCCAACTTTGTACAAAAAAGCAGGCTCCGAATTCGCCCTTAATGGTCTCTAATGGTGG
ATGCGGTGGTCACTGTATTCTTGGAGAAACTTCTGCATGTTGAAACAGAGGAGAGTAGGTTTCTTACTAA
ATACAGACAGCAGTTTGAAAAACTGAAGAACGAGCTGCTATTCATGCAAAGCTTTCTCAAAGATGCAGAG
AGGCTCAAGAGGAAAAACAACACCCTTAAAGGAGTCATGTCCTGTTTGCGAGACTTAATCTTTGAAGCTG
AAGAGATACTTGAGGACTGCCAGAATCAATCTGCAGATAGCGATCGGGCTACTACATGCTTCCATCCTAA
AAGGCTCTCTCTTCGCCATCAAACTGGGAAGTGCCTTGCTAAAATCAATGACAGAATCTCGGAGATAAAG
CAAAACATTTCAACATATCTTGGAGTACCACTTCTCGAAGAAGGAAGTATGGAGGCACACAATAATCTAA
TGTCAAGATGGACTTCTTCCCTTTATGACCACACTCAGGTAGTTGGTTTGGAAGGTGACACTGAGAAGAT
AAAGGATTGGCTATTTGAAGCAAGAGATGGTTTACTTACCATTGCATTTGTGGGTATGGGAGGACTTGGT
AAAACCACTCTTGCTCAGAAAGTTTTCAATGACAAAAGGGTGGAGGATCACTTGGAGAGGAGGATTTGGG
TGTCTGTTTCTCAAACATTTACTGAGGAACAAGTCATGAGAAGCATATTGAGGAGTTTAGGAGATGCATG
TGTTGGTGATGACCAGTGTGAACTGTTAAGAAAAATAAACCAGTACCTTTTGGGAAAGAGGTTTTTGATT
GTTATGGATGATGTTTGGAGCTGGGACAATGCCTGGTGGCAAAAAATCTATACTGGACTGCCCAAAGGAA
ATGGGAGCACTGTTATTGTAACAACGAGAAATGAGCTAGTCGCTCGCAAGATGGGAGTTACAGAAGCAAG
AATACATTGGCCAAAATTCCTCAATGAGCACTACAGTTGGTTACTATTCCGGAAGATTGCATTTGCAGGA
AGTGCAGGTGAATGCCATTTCCCCGAGTTGGAGGACGTGGGAAAGGAGATTGTGGAAAAATGCAAGGGAC
TTCCTTTAGCAATCAAAGCAGTAGGAGGAGTGATGCTTTGCAAGCCATCTTACTATCACGAATGGAGGCG
TATTTCAAATCATTTCCGTGATGAATTGAAAGAAAATGATGACTCAGTGATGGCCTCACTACAGTTGAGC
TATGATGAACTCCCTCCTTACTTGAAATCCTGTTTCCTCTGTTTTTCACTCTTTCCTGAGGATTGTGTCA
TACCAAAAGACCAACTGATCCGTTGGTGGATTGGAGAAGGTTTCATACCTCTGAGAAGTGGTAGGTTATC
GACTGAAGTGGGAGAAGATTGTTTCTCACAACTATCCAATCGGTGTTTGATAGAAGTTGTTGATAAGGCT
TACAATGGTGTGATCCACACATGCAAAATGCATGTTATGGTTCGTGACTTGGTGATCAAATTAGCCGAGG
ATGATGCATTTTTCACCCCAGCTGATGCAACTTGTCGGCATTTGGGTATTAAGAGTGAGATGAATTGGAA
GCAACTATTGAGCAATCAAAAATTACGAGCACTGCTAACAACCACCAAGAGTGGTGAAGTTAACAAAATC
CATTCCGACATTGCCAAGAAGCTGTGCAAGAGTCGACACCTCCAAGTATTGGATCTGTCAAAATCAATTT
TCGATGTGCCTCTTTCAAGTTTGTTGGAAGGAATTGGATCTGCTAAGCAGCTCACTTATCTCAGTTTAAG
CAATACACATCCAATGATTGGAGTTCCAGCTTCCATATCCAAGCTTGAAAAATTACAGATTTTGGATTTC
AGCTATTGCCAAAATATGAAAATGCTCCCCTCTTGCGTTCTGACATTTGAGGAACTTGCTGTTTTGGATG
TGAACAACTGTGGTTCCCTTGAGTACCTTCCAAAAGGATTAAGTAGGCTTTCCAATCTTCAAGTATTGCT
TGGGTTTAAGCCTGCAAAATTAAGCCAACCAGGAGGTTGTCGTATTGCTGAGCTCAGAAGCCTGACTCGA
CTCAGAACTCTCAGTTTAAGACTAACCGAAAATGAGGAGATTGGAGACGATGAGGGGAACGCACTGGTAG
ATCTCCAAGAACTTCAATTTTTAACAATAAGTTGCTTTGGCAGTCAAGATAATGGACTTGCGACAAAACT
TGGTAGACTTTATCCTCCACGACAACTCCACGAGCTGATTCTCAAATTTTATCCAAGTAAGACAAGTCCT
GAATGGCTTAACCCCAATCTCTCCCCCATGTTGCGATATTTATCAATCATCTCTGGTGATATTACACAAA
TGCACGAGAACTTCTGGGGTGATGGTAGTACTGCTTGGAAAATTGAGGGCTTAATGTTGGAATCTTTATC
GGATTTGAGATTGGAATGGTCAGCAATGCATCAAGTCATGCCTTCGTTAAGAATACTCAAGGTTAGCTGG
TGCCCTGAGTTGGAGTCATTTCCAATTGAAGATGCAGGGTTTAGAGGGGGTCTATGGAAGAAGGAAGAAC
ATAGGAACTAAGCTTAGAGACCATTAAGGGCGAATTCGACCCAGCTTTCTTGTACAAAGTTGGCATTATA
AAAAATAATTGCTCATCAATTTGTTGCAACGAACAGGTCACTATCAGTCAAAATAAAATCATTATTTGCC
ATCCAGCTGATATCCCCTATAGTGAGTCGTATTACATGGTCATAGCTGTTTCCTGGCAGCTCTGGCCCGT
GTCTCAAAATCTCTGATGTTACATTGCACAAGATAAAAATATATCATCATGCCTCCTCTAGACCAGCCAG
GACAGAAATGCCTCGACTTCGCTGCTACCCAAGGTTGCCGGGTGACGCACACCGTGGAAACGGATGAAGG
CACGAACCCAGTGGACATAAGCCTGTTCGGTTCGTAAGCTGTAATGCAAGTAGCGTATGCGCTCACGCAA
CTGGTCCAGAACCTTGACCGAACGCAGCGGTGGTAACGGCGCAGTGGCGGTTTTCATGGCTTGTTATGAC
TGTTTTTTTGGGGTACAGTCTATGCCTCGGGCATCCAAGCAGCAAGCGCGTTACGCCGTGGGTCGATGTT
TGATGTTATGGAGCAGCAACGATGTTACGCAGCAGGGCAGTCGCCCTAAAACAAAGTTAAACATTATGAG
GGAAGCGGTGATCGCCGAAGTATCGACTCAACTATCAGAGGTAGTTGGCGTCATCGAGCGCCATCTCGAA
CCGACGTTGCTGGCCGTACATTTGTACGGCTCCGCAGTGGATGGCGGCCTGAAGCCACACAGTGATATTG
ATTTGCTGGTTACGGTGACCGTAAGGCTTGATGAAACAACGCGGCGAGCTTTGATCAACGACCTTTTGGA
AACTTCGGCTTCCCCTGGAGAGAGCGAGATTCTCCGCGCTGTAGAAGTCACCATTGTTGTGCACGACGAC
ATCATTCCGTGGCGTTATCCAGCTAAGCGCGAACTGCAATTTGGAGAATGGCAGCGCAATGACATTCTTG
CAGGTATCTTCGAGCCAGCCACGATCGACATTGATCTGGCTATCTTGCTGACAAAAGCAAGAGAACATAG
CGTTGCCTTGGTAGGTCCAGCGGCGGAGGAACTCTTTGATCCGGTTCCTGAACAGGATCTATTTGAGGCG
CTAAATGAAACCTTAACGCTATGGAACTCGCCGCCCGACTGGGCTGGCGATGAGCGAAATGTAGTGCTTA
CGTTGTCCCGCATTTGGTACAGCGCAGTAACCGGCAAAATCGCGCCGAAGGATGTCGCTGCCGACTGGGC
AATGGAGCGCCTGCCGGCCCAGTATCAGCCCGTCATACTTGAAGCTAGACAGGCTTATCTTGGACAAGAA
GAAGATCGCTTGGCCTCGCGCGCAGATCAGTTGGAAGAATTTGTCCACTACGTGAAAGGCGAGATCACCA
AGGTAGTCGGCAAATAACCCTCGAGCCACCCATGACCAAAATCCCTTAACGTGAGTTACGCGTCGTTCCA
CTGAGCGTCAGACCCCGTAGAAAAGATCAAAGGATCTTCTTGAGATCCTTTTTTTCTGCGCGTAATCTGC
TGCTTGCAAACAAAAAAACCACCGCTACCAGCGGTGGTTTGTTTGCCGGATCAAGAGCTACCAACTCTTT
TTCCGAAGGTAACTGGCTTCAGCAGAGCGCAGATACCAAATACTGTTCTTCTAGTGTAGCCGTAGTTAGG
CCACCACTTCAAGAACTCTGTAGCACCGCCTACATACCTCGCTCTGCTAATCCTGTTACCAGTGGCTGCT
GCCAGTGGCGATAAGTCGTGTCTTACCGGGTTGGACTCAAGACGATAGTTACCGGATAAGGCGCAGCGGT
CGGGCTGAACGGGGGGTTCGTGCACACAGCCCAGCTTGGAGCGAACGACCTACACCGAACTGAGATACCT
ACAGCGTGAGCTATGAGAAAGCGCCACGCTTCCCGAAGGGAGAAAGGCGGACAGGTATCCGGTAAGCGGC
AGGGTCGGAACAGGAGAGCGCACGAGGGAGCTTCCAGGGGGAAACGCCTGGTATCTTTATAGTCCTGTCG
GGTTTCGCCACCTCTGACTTGAGCGTCGATTTTTGTGATGCTCGTCAGGGGGGCGGAGCCTATGGAAAAA
CGCCAGCAACGCGGCCTTTTTACGGTTCCTGGCCTTTTGCTGGCCTTTTGCTCACATGTT
